>Addgene plasmid #134432 | pFA6a-A1-FLAG:natMX4 | addgene full sequence | sequence record 271032 | Addgene NGS Result
CACAGCTTGTCTGTAAGCGGATGCCGGGAGCAGACAAGCCCGTCAGGGCGCGTCAGCGGGTGTTGGCGGG
TGTCGGGGCTGGCTTAACTATGCGGCATCAGAGCAGATTGTACTGAGAGTGCACCATATGGACATATTGT
CGTTAGAACGCGGCTACAATTAATACATAACCTTATGTATCATACACATACGATTTAGGTGACACTATAG
AACGCGGCCGCCAGCTGAAGCTTCGTACGCTGCAGGTCGACGGATCCCCGGGTTAATTAAGGGGATAGCC
TGGACATGCTCGAGTGGTCTCTGATGGATTACAAGGACGACGATGACAAGTAAGGCGCGCCACTTCTAAA
TAAGCGAATTTCTTATGATTTATGATTTTTATTATTAAATAAGTTATAAAAAAAATAAGTGTATACAAAT
TTTAAAGTGACTCTTAGGTTTTAAAACGAAAATTCTTATTCTTGAGTAACTCTTTCCTGTAGGTCAGGTT
GCTTTCTCAGGTATAGTATGAGGTCGCTCTTATTGACCACACCTCTACCGGCAGATCCGCTAGGGATAAC
AGGGTAATATAGATCTGTTTAGCTTGCCTCGTCCCCGCCGGGTCACCCGGCCAGCGACATGGAGGCCCAG
AATACCCTCCTTGACAGTCTTGACGTGCGCAGCTCAGGGGCATGATGTGACTGTCGCCCGTACATTTAGC
CCATACATCCCCATGTATAATCATTTGCATCCATACATTTTGATGGCCGCACGGCGCGAAGCAAAAATTA
CGGCTCCTCGCTGCAGACCTGCGAGCAGGGAAACGCTCCCCTCACAGACGCGTTGAATTGTCCCCACGCC
GCGCCCCTGTAGAGAAATATAAAAGGTTAGGATTTGCCACTGAGGTTCTTCTTTCATATACTTCCTTTTA
AAATCTTGCTAGGATACAGTTCTCACATCACATCCGAACATAAACAACCATGGGTACCACTCTTGACGAC
ACGGCTTACCGGTACCGCACCAGTGTCCCGGGGGACGCCGAGGCCATCGAGGCACTGGATGGGTCCTTCA
CCACCGACACCGTCTTCCGCGTCACCGCCACCGGGGACGGCTTCACCCTGCGGGAGGTGCCGGTGGACCC
GCCCCTGACCAAGGTGTTCCCCGACGACGAATCGGACGACGAATCGGACGACGGGGAGGACGGCGACCCG
GACTCCCGGACGTTCGTCGCGTACGGGGACGACGGCGACCTGGCGGGCTTCGTGGTCGTCTCGTACTCCG
GCTGGAACCGCCGGCTGACCGTCGAGGACATCGAGGTCGCCCCGGAGCACCGGGGGCACGGGGTCGGGCG
CGCGTTGATGGGGCTCGCGACGGAGTTCGCCCGCGAGCGGGGCGCCGGGCACCTCTGGCTGGAGGTCACC
AACGTCAACGCACCGGCGATCCACGCGTACCGGCGGATGGGGTTCACCCTCTGCGGCCTGGACACCGCCC
TGTACGACGGCACCGCCTCGGACGGCGAGCAGGCGCTCTACATGAGCATGCCCTGCCCCTAATCAGTACT
GACAATAAAAAGATTCTTGTTTTCAAGAACTTGTCATTTGTATAGTTTTTTTATATTGTAGTTGTTCTAT
TTTAATCAAATGTTAGCGTGATTTATATTTTTTTTCGCCTCGACATCATCTGCCCAGATGCGAAGTTAAG
TGCGCAGAAAGTAATATCATGCGTCAATCGTATGTGAATGCTGGTCGCTATACTGCTGTCGATTCGATAC
TAACGCCGCCATCCAGTGTCGAAAACGAGCTCGAATTCATCGATGATATCAGATCCACTAGTGGCCTATG
CGGCCGCGGATCTGCCGGTCTCCCTATAGTGAGTCGTATTAATTTCGATAAGCCAGGTTAACCTGCATTA
ATGAATCGGCCAACGCGCGGGGAGAGGCGGTTTGCGTATTGGGCGCTCTTCCGCTTCCTCGCTCACTGAC
TCGCTGCGCTCGGTCGTTCGGCTGCGGCGAGCGGTATCAGCTCACTCAAAGGCGGTAATACGGTTATCCA
CAGAATCAGGGGATAACGCAGGAAAGAACATGTGAGCAAAAGGCCAGCAAAAGGCCAGGAACCGTAAAAA
GGCCGCGTTGCTGGCGTTTTTCCATAGGCTCCGCCCCCCTGACGAGCATCACAAAAATCGACGCTCAAGT
CAGAGGTGGCGAAACCCGACAGGACTATAAAGATACCAGGCGTTTCCCCCTGGAAGCTCCCTCGTGCGCT
CTCCTGTTCCGACCCTGCCGCTTACCGGATACCTGTCCGCCTTTCTCCCTTCGGGAAGCGTGGCGCTTTC
TCATAGCTCACGCTGTAGGTATCTCAGTTCGGTGTAGGTCGTTCGCTCCAAGCTGGGCTGTGTGCACGAA
CCCCCCGTTCAGCCCGACCGCTGCGCCTTATCCGGTAACTATCGTCTTGAGTCCAACCCGGTAAGACACG
ACTTATCGCCACTGGCAGCAGCCACTGGTAACAGGATTAGCAGAGCGAGGTATGTAGGCGGTGCTACAGA
GTTCTTGAAGTGGTGGCCTAACTACGGCTACACTAGAAGAACAGTATTTGGTATCTGCGCTCTGCTGAAG
CCAGTTACCTTCGGAAAAAGAGTTGGTAGCTCTTGATCCGGCAAACAAACCACCGCTGGTAGCGGTGGTT
TTTTTGTTTGCAAGCAGCAGATTACGCGCAGAAAAAAAGGATCTCAAGAAGATCCTTTGATCTTTTCTAC
GGGGTCTGACGCTCAGTGGAACGAAAACTCACGTTAAGGGATTTTGGTCATGAGATTATCAAAAAGGATC
TTCACCTAGATCCTTTTAAATTAAAAATGAAGTTTTAAATCAATCTAAAGTATATATGAGTAAACTTGGT
CTGACAGTTACCAATGCTTAATCAGTGAGGCACCTATCTCAGCGATCTGTCTATTTCGTTCATCCATAGT
TGCCTGACTCCCCGTCGTGTAGATAACTACGATACGGGAGGGCTTACCATCTGGCCCCAGTGCTGCAATG
ATACCGCGAGACCCACGCTCACCGGCTCCAGATTTATCAGCAATAAACCAGCCAGCCGGAAGGGCCGAGC
GCAGAAGTGGTCCTGCAACTTTATCCGCCTCCATCCAGTCTATTAATTGTTGCCGGGAAGCTAGAGTAAG
TAGTTCGCCAGTTAATAGTTTGCGCAACGTTGTTGCCATTGCTACAGGCATCGTGGTGTCACGCTCGTCG
TTTGGTATGGCTTCATTCAGCTCCGGTTCCCAACGATCAAGGCGAGTTACATGATCCCCCATGTTGTGCA
AAAAAGCGGTTAGCTCCTTCGGTCCTCCGATCGTTGTCAGAAGTAAGTTGGCCGCAGTGTTATCACTCAT
GGTTATGGCAGCACTGCATAATTCTCTTACTGTCATGCCATCCGTAAGATGCTTTTCTGTGACTGGTGAG
TACTCAACCAAGTCATTCTGAGAATAGTGTATGCGGCGACCGAGTTGCTCTTGCCCGGCGTCAATACGGG
ATAATACCGCGCCACATAGCAGAACTTTAAAAGTGCTCATCATTGGAAAACGTTCTTCGGGGCGAAAACT
CTCAAGGATCTTACCGCTGTTGAGATCCAGTTCGATGTAACCCACTCGTGCACCCAACTGATCTTCAGCA
TCTTTTACTTTCACCAGCGTTTCTGGGTGAGCAAAAACAGGAAGGCAAAATGCCGCAAAAAAGGGAATAA
GGGCGACACGGAAATGTTGAATACTCATACTCTTCCTTTTTCAATATTATTGAAGCATTTATCAGGGTTA
TTGTCTCATGAGCGGATACATATTTGAATGTATTTAGAAAAATAAACAAATAGGGGTTCCGCGCACATTT
CCCCGAAAAGTGCCACCTGACGTCTAAGAAACCATTATTATCATGACATTAACCTATAAAAATAGGCGTA
TCACGAGGCCCTTTCGTCTCGCGCGTTTCGGTGATGACGGTGAAAACCTCTGACACATGCAGCTCCCGGA
GACGGT
Features (pLannotate 1.2.2; 13 found; start..end, strand, type, name):
     79..130     +  misc_feature   bom (fragment): basis of mobility region from pBR322
    193..211     +  promoter       SP6 promoter: promoter for bacteriophage SP6 RNA polymerase
    307..330     +  CDS            FLAG: FLAG® epitope tag, followed by an enterokinase cleavage site
    354..541     +  terminator     ADH1 terminator: S. cerevisiae ADH1; transcription terminator for the S. cerevisiae alcohol dehydrogenase 1 (ADH1) gene
    616..959     +  promoter       TEF promoter: Ashbya gossypii TEF promoter
    966..1530    +  CDS            NrsR (fragment): nourseothricin acetyltransferase; Streptomyces noursei nat1; confers resistance to nourseothricin
   1538..1735    +  terminator     TEF terminator: Ashbya gossypii TEF terminator
   1843..1861    -  promoter       T7 promoter: promoter for bacteriophage T7 RNA polymerase
   1883..1936    -  CDS            lacI (fragment): lac repressor; lacI; The lac repressor binds to the lac operator to inhibit transcription in E. coli. This inhibition can be relieved by adding lactose or isopropyl-β-D-thiogalactopyranoside (IPTG).
   2119..2707    -  rep_origin     ori: high-copy-number ColE1/pMB1/pBR322/pUC origin of replication
   2878..3738    -  CDS            AmpR: β-lactamase; bla; confers resistance to ampicillin, carbenicillin, and related antibiotics
   3739..3843    -  promoter       AmpR promoter: bla
   3938..3973    +  CDS            rop (fragment): Rop protein, which maintains plasmids at low copy number; rop
