[The description below was written by a language model from this plasmid's Addgene catalogue record and pLannotate feature annotations shown in this document.]
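Description:
pFA6a-A1-FLAG:natMX4 is a template plasmid of the pFA6a family, built on the pFA6a-natMX4 backbone and intended for PCR-based C-terminal tagging of chromosomal genes in yeast. It is not designed to replicate in yeast, and the feature table shows no yeast origin or centromere. Instead it is propagated in E. coli as a high-copy plasmid through a ColE1/pUC-type origin with ampicillin selection (β-lactamase under its own promoter). It then serves as a source of a linear tagging module that is amplified with primers carrying homology to the target locus and integrated by homologous recombination.

The payload is a synthetic A1-FLAG tag inserted between retained PacI and AscI sites. The annotation picks up the FLAG epitope, while the A1 peptide itself is not separately annotated. Judging from the associated publication title, A1 is a short peptide tag meant to allow epitope-targeted enzymatic functionalization of the tagged protein, with FLAG presumably available for immunodetection or affinity purification. The tag is followed by the S. cerevisiae ADH1 terminator, which supplies transcription termination for the newly fused gene; expression comes from the target gene's native promoter. Downstream lies the natMX4 marker: the Streptomyces noursei nourseothricin acetyltransferase gene flanked by the Ashbya gossypii TEF promoter and terminator, which allows integrants to be selected on nourseothricin. SP6 and T7 promoters flank the module as backbone remnants. The short bom, lacI and rop fragments are likewise vestigial backbone sequence with no stated function.
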