Addgene plasmid #134432: pFA6a-A1-FLAG:natMX4
Purpose: PCR-based C-terminal A1-FLAG tag
Depositing lab: Robert Tomko. Depositing organization: Florida State University, Tallahassee. Publication: A suite of PCR-based peptide tagging plasmids to permit epitope-targeted enzymatic functionalization of yeast proteins. Nemec AA, Tomko RJ Jr. Yeast. 2020 May 13. doi: 10.1002/yea.3471. PubMed 32401365.
Backbone
  Vector backbone: pFA6a-natMX4
  Vector type: PCR-based tagging in yeast
  Selectable markers: Norseothricin
Growth in bacteria
  Bacterial resistance: Ampicillin, 100 μg/mL
  Growth temperature: 37°C
  Growth strain: DH5alpha
  Copy number: High Copy
Gene/Insert
  Gene/Insert name: A1-FLAG
  Species: Synthetic
  Cloning method: Restriction Enzyme; 5′ cloning site PacI (not destroyed); 3′ cloning site AscI (not destroyed)
Terms and licenses: Academic/Nonprofit Terms; Industry Terms
How to cite: pFA6a-A1-FLAG:natMX4 was a gift from Robert Tomko (Addgene plasmid # 134432 ; http://n2t.net/addgene:134432 ; RRID:Addgene_134432)
